>Addgene plasmid #23839 | pDONR223-PIK4CB | addgene full sequence | sequence record 298117 | Addgene NGS Result
CTTTCCTGCGTTATCCCCTGATTCTGTGGATAACCGTATTACCGCCTTTGAGTGAGCTGATACCGCTCGC
CGCAGCCGAACGACCGAGCGCAGCGAGTCAGTGAGCGAGGAAGCGGAAGAGCGCCCAATACGCAAACCGC
CTCTCCCCGCGCGTTGGCCGATTCATTAATGCAGCTGGCACGACAGGTTTCCCGACTGGAAAGCGGGCAG
TGAGCGCAACGCAATTAATACGCGTACCGCTAGCCAGGAAGAGTTTGTAGAAACGCAAAAAGGCCATCCG
TCAGGATGGCCTTCTGCTTAGTTTGATGCCTGGCAGTTTATGGCGGGCGTCCTGCCCGCCACCCTCCGGG
CCGTTGCTTCACAACGTTCAAATCCGCTCCCGGCGGATTTGTCCTACTCAGGAGAGCGTTCACCGACAAA
CAACAGATAAAACGAAAGGCCCAGTCTTCCGACTGAGCCTTTCGTTTTATTTGATGCCTGGCAGTTCCCT
ACTCTCGCGTTAACGCTAGCATGGATGTTTTCCCAGTCACGACGTTGTAAAACGACGGCCAGTCTTAAGC
TCGGGCCCCAAATAATGATTTTATTTTGACTGATAGTGACCTGTTCGTTGCAACAAATTGATGAGCAATG
CTTTTTTATAATGCCAACTTTGTACAAAAAAGTTGGCATGGGAGATACAGTAGTGGAGCCTGCCCCCTTG
AAGCCAACTTCTGAGCCCACTTCTGGCCCACCAGGGAATAATGGGGGGTCCCTGCTAAGTGTCATCACGG
AGGGGGTCGGGGAACTATCAGTGATTGACCCTGAGGTGGCCCAGAAGGCCTGCCAGGAGGTGTTGGAGAA
AGTCAAGCTTTTGCATGGAGGCGTGGCAGTCTCTAGCAGAGGCACCCCACTGGAGTTGGTCAATGGGGAT
GGTGTGGACAGTGAGATCCGTTGCCTAGATGATCCACCTGCCCAGATCAGGGAGGAGGAAGATGAGATGG
GGGCCGCTGTGGCCTCAGGCACAGCCAAAGGAGCAAGAAGACGGCGGCAGAACAACTCAGCTAAACAGTC
TTGGCTGCTGAGGCTGTTTGAGTCAAAACTGTTTGACATCTCCATGGCCATTTCATACCTGTATAACTCC
AAGGAGCCTGGAGTACAAGCCTACATTGGCAACCGGCTCTTCTGCTTTCGCAACGAGGACGTGGACTTCT
ATCTGCCCCAGTTGCTTAACATGTACATCCACATGGATGAGGACGTGGGTGATGCCATTAAGCCCTACAT
AGTCCACCGTTGCCGCCAGAGCATTAACTTTTCCCTCCAGTGTGCCCTGTTGCTTGGGGCCTATTCTTCA
GACATGCACATTTCCACTCAACGACACTCCCGTGGGACCAAGCTACGGAAGCTGATCCTCTCAGATGAGC
TAAAGCCAGCTCACAGGAAGAGGGAGCTGCCCTCCTTGAGCCCGGCCCCTGATACAGGGCTGTCTCCCTC
CAAAAGGACTCACCAGCGCTCTAAGTCAGATGCCACTGCCAGCATAAGTCTCAGCAGCAACCTGAAACGA
ACAGCCAGCAACCCTAAAGTGGAGAATGAGGATGAGCCTGTTCGACTGGCTCCTGAGAGAGAATTCATCA
AGTCCCTGATGGCGATCGGCAAGCGGCTGGCCACGCTCCCCACCAAAGAGCAGAAAACACAGAGGCTGAT
CTCAGAGCTCTCCCTGCTCAACCATAAGCTCCCTGCCCGAGTCTGGCTGCCCACTGCTGGCTTTGACCAC
CACGTGGTCCGTGTACCCCACACACAGGCTGTTGTCCTCAACTCCAAGGACAAGGCTCCCTACCTGATTT
ATGTGGAAGTCCTTGAATGTGAAAACTTTGACACCACCAGTGTCCCTGCCCGGATCCCCGAGAACCGAAT
TCGGAGTACGAGGTCCGTAGAAAACTTGCCCGAATGTGGTATTACCCATGAGCAGCGAGCTGGCAGCTTC
AGCACTGTGCCCAACTATGACAACGATGATGAGGCCTGGTCGGTGGATGACATAGGCGAGCTGCAAGTGG
AGCTCCCCGAAGTGCATACCAACAGCTGTGACAACATCTCCCAGTTCTCTGTGGACAGCATCACCAGCCA
GGAGAGCAAGGAGCCTGTGTTCATTGCAGCAGGGGACATCCGCCGGCGCCTTTCGGAACAGCTGGCTCAT
ACCCCGACAGCCTTCAAACGAGACCCAGAAGATCCTTCTGCAGTTGCTCTCAAAGAGCCCTGGCAGGAGA
AAGTACGGCGGATCAGAGAGGGCTCCCCCTACGGCCATCTCCCCAATTGGCGGCTCCTGTCAGTCATTGT
CAAGTGTGGGGATGACCTTCGGCAAGAGCTTCTGGCCTTTCAGGTGTTGAAGCAACTGCAGTCCATTTGG
GAACAGGAGCGAGTGCCCCTTTGGATCAAGCCATACAAGATTCTTGTGATTTCGGCTGATAGTGGCATGA
TTGAACCAGTGGTCAATGCTGTGTCCATCCATCAGGTGAAGAAACAGTCACAGCTCTCCTTGCTCGATTA
CTTCCTACAGGAGCACGGCAGTTACACCACTGAGGCATTCCTCAGTGCACAGCGCAATTTTGTGCAAAGT
TGTGCTGGGTACTGCTTGGTCTGCTACCTGCTGCAAGTCAAGGACAGACACAATGGGAATATCCTTTTGG
ACGCAGAAGGCCACATCATCCACATCGACTTTGGCTTCATCCTCTCCAGCTCACCCCGAAATCTGGGCTT
TGAGACGTCAGCCTTTAAGCTGACCACAGAGTTTGTGGATGTGATGGGCGGCCTGGATGGCGACATGTTC
AACTACTATAAGATGCTGATGCTGCAAGGGCTGATTGCCGCTCGGAAACACATGGACAAGGTGGTGCAGA
TCGTGGAGATCATGCAGCAAGGTTCTCAGCTTCCTTGCTTCCATGGCTCCAGCACCATTCGAAACCTCAA
AGAGAGGTTCCACATGAGCATGACTGAGGAGCAGCTGCAGCTGCTGGTGGAGCAGATGGTGGATGGCAGT
ATGCGGTCTATCACCACCAAACTCTATGACGGCTTCCAGTACCTCACCAACGACATCATGTGCCCAACTT
TCTTGTACAAAGTTGGCATTATAAGAAAGCATTGCTTATCAATTTGTTGCAACGAACAGGTCACTATCAG
TCAAAATAAAATCATTATTTGCCATCCAGCTGATATCCCCTATAGTGAGTCGTATTACATGGTCATAGCT
GTTTCCTGGCAGCTCTGGCCCGTGTCTCAAAATCTCTGATGTTACATTGCACAAGATAAAAATATATCAT
CATGCCTCCTCTAGACCAGCCAGGACAGAAATGCCTCGACTTCGCTGCTACCCAAGGTTGCCGGGTGACG
CACACCGTGGAAACGGATGAAGGCACGAACCCAGTGGACATAAGCCTGTTCGGTTCGTAAGCTGTAATGC
AAGTAGCGTATGCGCTCACGCAACTGGTCCAGAACCTTGACCGAACGCAGCGGTGGTAACGGCGCAGTGG
CGGTTTTCATGGCTTGTTATGACTGTTTTTTTGGGGTACAGTCTATGCCTCGGGCATCCAAGCAGCAAGC
GCGTTACGCCGTGGGTCGATGTTTGATGTTATGGAGCAGCAACGATGTTACGCAGCAGGGCAGTCGCCCT
AAAACAAAGTTAAACATTATGAGGGAAGCGGTGATCGCCGAAGTATCGACTCAACTATCAGAGGTAGTTG
GCGTCATCGAGCGCCATCTCGAACCGACGTTGCTGGCCGTACATTTGTACGGCTCCGCAGTGGATGGCGG
CCTGAAGCCACACAGTGATATTGATTTGCTGGTTACGGTGACCGTAAGGCTTGATGAAACAACGCGGCGA
GCTTTGATCAACGACCTTTTGGAAACTTCGGCTTCCCCTGGAGAGAGCGAGATTCTCCGCGCTGTAGAAG
TCACCATTGTTGTGCACGACGACATCATTCCGTGGCGTTATCCAGCTAAGCGCGAACTGCAATTTGGAGA
ATGGCAGCGCAATGACATTCTTGCAGGTATCTTCGAGCCAGCCACGATCGACATTGATCTGGCTATCTTG
CTGACAAAAGCAAGAGAACATAGCGTTGCCTTGGTAGGTCCAGCGGCGGAGGAACTCTTTGATCCGGTTC
CTGAACAGGATCTATTTGAGGCGCTAAATGAAACCTTAACGCTATGGAACTCGCCGCCCGACTGGGCTGG
CGATGAGCGAAATGTAGTGCTTACGTTGTCCCGCATTTGGTACAGCGCAGTAACCGGCAAAATCGCGCCG
AAGGATGTCGCTGCCGACTGGGCAATGGAGCGCCTGCCGGCCCAGTATCAGCCCGTCATACTTGAAGCTA
GACAGGCTTATCTTGGACAAGAAGAAGATCGCTTGGCCTCGCGCGCAGATCAGTTGGAAGAATTTGTCCA
CTACGTGAAAGGCGAGATCACCAAGGTAGTCGGCAAATAACCCTCGAGCCACCCATGACCAAAATCCCTT
AACGTGAGTTACGCGTCGTTCCACTGAGCGTCAGACCCCGTAGAAAAGATCAAAGGATCTTCTTGAGATC
CTTTTTTTCTGCGCGTAATCTGCTGCTTGCAAACAAAAAAACCACCGCTACCAGCGGTGGTTTGTTTGCC
GGATCAAGAGCTACCAACTCTTTTTCCGAAGGTAACTGGCTTCAGCAGAGCGCAGATACCAAATACTGTT
CTTCTAGTGTAGCCGTAGTTAGGCCACCACTTCAAGAACTCTGTAGCACCGCCTACATACCTCGCTCTGC
TAATCCTGTTACCAGTGGCTGCTGCCAGTGGCGATAAGTCGTGTCTTACCGGGTTGGACTCAAGACGATA
GTTACCGGATAAGGCGCAGCGGTCGGGCTGAACGGGGGGTTCGTGCACACAGCCCAGCTTGGAGCGAACG
ACCTACACCGAACTGAGATACCTACAGCGTGAGCTATGAGAAAGCGCCACGCTTCCCGAAGGGAGAAAGG
CGGACAGGTATCCGGTAAGCGGCAGGGTCGGAACAGGAGAGCGCACGAGGGAGCTTCCAGGGGGAAACGC
CTGGTATCTTTATAGTCCTGTCGGGTTTCGCCACCTCTGACTTGAGCGTCGATTTTTGTGATGCTCGTCA
GGGGGGCGGAGCCTATGGAAAAACGCCAGCAACGCGGCCTTTTTACGGTTCCTGGCCTTTTGCTGGCCTT
TTGCTCACATGTT
Features (pLannotate 1.2.2; 12 found; start..end, strand, type, name):
    121..213     +  CDS            lacI (fragment): lac repressor; lacI; The lac repressor binds to the lac operator to inhibit transcription in E. coli. This inhibition can be relieved by adding lactose or isopropyl-β-D-thiogalactopyranoside (IPTG).
    268..295     -  terminator     rrnB T2 terminator: transcription terminator T2 from the E. coli rrnB gene
    427..470     +  terminator     rrnB T1 terminator: Escherichia coli rrnB; transcription terminator T1 from the E. coli rrnB gene
    517..553     -  CDS            lacZα (fragment): LacZα fragment of β-galactosidase; lacZ fragment
    570..665     +  protein_bind   attL3: mutant version of attL; recombination site for the Gateway® LR reaction LR Clonase™
    668..3070    +  CDS            PI4KB: PI4KB_HUMAN - Also known as PIK4CB. Experimental evidence at protein level: Swiss-Prot protein existence level 1. (Microbial infection) Required for cellular spike-mediated entry of human coronavirus SARS-CoV. From Homo sapiens (Human).
   3073..3171    -  protein_bind   attL2: mutant version of attL; recombination site for the Gateway® LR reaction LR Clonase™
   3189..3207    -  promoter       T7 promoter: promoter for bacteriophage T7 RNA polymerase
   3397..3420    +  promoter       Pc promoter (fragment): intI1 (promoter lies within the coding sequence); class 1 integron promoter
   3596..3652    +  CDS            GmR (fragment): gentamycin acetyltransferase; aacC1; confers resistance to gentamycin
   3659..4450    +  CDS            SmR: aminoglycoside adenylyltransferase (Murphy, 1985); aadA; confers resistance to spectinomycin and streptomycin
   4543..5131    +  rep_origin     ori: high-copy-number ColE1/pMB1/pBR322/pUC origin of replication
