[The description below was written by a language model from this plasmid's Addgene catalogue record and pLannotate feature annotations shown in this document.]
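Description:
pDONR223-PIK4CB is a Gateway entry clone built on the Invitrogen pDONR223 donor backbone. It carries the human open reading frame for phosphatidylinositol 4-kinase catalytic beta (PIK4CB, current gene symbol PI4KB) and belongs to a kinase ORF collection produced by high-throughput cloning. It is a bacterial propagation plasmid only. It replicates from a high-copy ColE1/pUC-type origin and is selected with spectinomycin through the aadA (SmR) aminoglycoside adenylyltransferase gene. That gene lies downstream of a fragment of the class 1 integron Pc promoter and a remnant of a gentamicin resistance gene. The sequenced record is about 5.2 kb.

The roughly 2.4 kb ORF is flanked by attL-type recombination sites (annotated as attL3 and attL2), so an LR Clonase reaction can move it directionally into any compatible destination vector. The rrnB T1 and T2 terminators sit upstream of the cassette and insulate it from read-through transcription. A T7 promoter lies beyond the downstream att site, pointing back toward the insert. Short lacI and lacZα fragments are backbone remnants. No eukaryotic promoter is present, and the ORF deliberately lacks a stop codon so that the destination vector can supply a C-terminal epitope tag and terminator. The depositors therefore state that the plasmid should not be transfected directly. They point to a set of companion lentiviral destination vectors for expression in mammalian cells.

Sequencing identified one amino acid difference, G799D, relative to the reference protein. The depositors note that, because the source RNA came from varied tissues, this could reflect a tissue-specific isoform. The associated publication concerns resistance to RAF inhibition through MAP kinase pathway reactivation.
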