Addgene plasmid #23839: pDONR223-PIK4CB
Depositing lab: William Hahn & David Root. Depositing organization: Dana-Farber Cancer Institute. Publication: COT drives resistance to RAF inhibition through MAP kinase pathway reactivation. Johannessen CM, Boehm JS, Kim SY, Thomas SR, Wardwell L, Johnson LA, Emery CM, Stransky N, Cogdill AP, Barretina J, Caponigro G, Hieronymus H, Murray RR, Salehi-Ashtiani K, Hill DE, Vidal M, Zhao JJ, Yang X, Alkan O, Kim S, Harris JL, Wilson CJ, Myer VE, Finan PM, Root DE, Roberts TM, Golub T, Flaherty KT, Dummer R, Weber BL, Sellers WR, Schlegel R, Wargo JA, Hahn WC, Garraway LA. Nature. 2010 Dec 16;468(7326):968-72. doi: 10.1038/nature09627 PubMed 21107320.
Backbone
  Vector backbone: pDONR223
  Backbone manufacturer: Invitrogen
  Backbone size w/o insert (bp): 5005
  Vector type: Gateway Donor vector
Growth in bacteria
  Bacterial resistance: Spectinomycin, 50 μg/mL
  Growth temperature: 37°C
  Growth strain: DH5alpha
  Copy number: High Copy
Gene/Insert
  Gene/Insert name: PIK4CB (alt name: phosphatidylinositol 4-kinase, catalytic, beta polypeptide)
  Species: H. sapiens (human)
  Insert size (bp): 2406
  Mutation: 1MM, G799D
  Entrez Gene: PI4KB (a.k.a. DFNA87, NPIK, PI4K-BETA, PI4K92, PI4KBETA, PI4KIII, PI4KIIIBETA, PIK4CB)
  Cloning method: Gateway Cloning
  Sequencing primers: 5′ M13pUC-fwd; 3′ M13rev
Terms and licenses: Academic/Nonprofit Terms; Industry Terms: Not Available to Industry
Depositor comments: The ORF has no Stop codon. This design enables easy recombination into a destination vector to add an epitope tag of choice and Stop codon to the ORF. Do NOT use this plasmid directly for transfections. A set of 4 custom lentiviral vectors is available ( pLX301 (http://www.addgene.org/25895/) , pLX302 (http://www.addgene.org/25896/) , pLX303 (http://www.addgene.org/25897/) , pLX304 (http://www.addgene.org/25890/) ) to be used to express these ORFs in mammalian cells. These plasmids are not included in the kit and must be ordered separately. Addgene QC NGS analysis identifies a G799D mutation relative to NP_001185702.1. As the Kinase ORFeome collection has been generated by high throughput methods using RNA from different tissues and sources, it is possible that this is a tissue specific isoform.
How to cite: pDONR223-PIK4CB was a gift from William Hahn & David Root (Addgene plasmid # 23839 ; http://n2t.net/addgene:23839 ; RRID:Addgene_23839)
