>Addgene plasmid #23839 | pDONR223-PIK4CB | addgene partial sequence | sequence record 29683 | 23839 with M13pUC-fwd
TAGCTCGGGCCCAATAATGATTTTATTTTGACTGATAGTGACCTGTTCGTTGCAACAAATTGATGAGCAA
TGCTTTTTTATAATGCCAACTTTGTACAAAAAAGTTGGCATGGGAGATACAGTAGTGGAGCCTGCCCCCT
TGAAGCCAACTTCTGAGCCCACTTCTGGCCCACCAGGGAATAATGGGGGGTCCCTGCTAAGTGTCATCAC
GGAGGGGGTCGGGGAACTATCAGTGATTGACCCTGAGGTGGCCCAGAAGGCCTGCCAGGAGGTGTTGGAG
AAAGTCAAGCTTTTGCATGGAGGCGTGGCAGTCTCTAGCAGAGGCACCCCACTGGAGTTGGTCAATGGGG
ATGGTGTGGACAGTGAGATCCGTTGCCTAGATGATCCACCTGCCCAGATCAGGGAGGAGGAAGATGAGAT
GGGGGCCGCTGTGGCCTCAGGCACAGCCAAAGGAGCAAGAAGACGGCGGCAGAACAACTCAGCTAAACAG
TCTTGGCTGCTGAGGCTGTTTGAGTCAAAACTGTTTGACATCTCCATGGCCATTTCATACCTGTATAACT
CCAAGGAGCCTGGAGTACAAGCCTACATTGGCAACCGGCTCTTCTGCTTTCGCAACGAGGACGTGGACTT
CTATCTGCCCCAGTTGCTTAACATGTACATCCACATGGATGAGGACGTGGGTGATGCCATTAAGCCCTAC
ATAGTCCACCGTTGCCGCCAGAGCATTAACTTTTCCCTCCAGTGTGCCCTGTTGCTTGGGGCCTATTCTT
CAGACATGCACATTTCCACTCAACG
